>Addgene plasmid #45876 | pEGFP-parkin W403A | depositor partial sequence | sequence record 64413 | Insert
ATGATAGTGTTTGTCAGGTTCAACTCCAGCCATGGTTTCCCAGTGGAGGTCGATTCTGACACCAGCATCT
TCCAGCTCAAGGAGGTGGTTGCTAAGCGACAGGGGGTTCCGGCTGACCAGTTGCGTGTGATTTTCGCAGG
GAAGGAGCTGAGGAATGACTGGACTGTGCAGAATTGTGACCTGGATCAGCAGAGCATTGTTCACATTGTG
CAGAGACCGTGGAGAAAAGGTCAAGAAATGAATGCAACTGGAGGCGACGACCCCAGAAACGCGGCGGGAG
GCTGTGAGCGGGAGCCCCAGAGCTTGACTCGGGTGGACCTCAGCAGCTCAGTCCTCCCAGGAGACTCTGT
GGGGCTGGCTGTCATTCTGCACACTGACAGCAGGAAGGACTCACCACCAGCTGGAAGTCCAGCAGGTAGA
TCAATCTACAACAGCTTTTATGTGTATTGCAAAGGCCCCTGTCAAAGAGTGCAGCCGGGAAAACTCAGGG
TACAGTGCAGCACCTGCAGGCAGGCAACGCTCACCTTGACCCAGGGTCCATCTTGCTGGGATGATGTTTT
AATTCCAAACCGGATGAGTGGTGAATGCCAATCCCCACACTGCCCTGGGACTAGTGCAGAATTTTTCTTT
AAATGTGGAGCACACCCCACCTCTGACAAGGAAACATCAGTAGCTTTGCACCTGATCGCAACAAATAGTC
GGAACATCACTTGCATTACGTGCACAGACGTCAGGAGCCCCGTCCTGGTTTTCCAGTGCAACTCCCGCCA
CGTGATTTGCTTAGACTGTTTCCACTTATACTGTGTGACAAGACTCAATGATCGGCAGTTTGTTCACGAC
CCTCAACTTGGCTACTCCCTGCCTTGTGTGGCTGGCTGTCCCAACTCCTTGATTAAAGAGCTCCATCACT
TCAGGATTCTGGGAGAAGAGCAGTACAACCGGTACCAGCAGTATGGTGCAGAGGAGTGTGTCCTGCAGAT
GGGGGGCGTGTTATGCCCCCGCCCTGGCTGTGGAGCGGGGCTGCTGCCGGAGCCTGACCAGAGGAAAGTC
ACCTGCGAAGGGGGCAATGGCCTGGGCTGTGGGTTTGCCTTCTGCCGGGAATGTAAAGAAGCGTACCATG
AAGGGGAGTGCAGTGCCGTATTTGAAGCCTCAGGAACAACTACTCAGGCCTACAGAGTCGATGAAAGAGC
CGCCGAGCAGGCTCGTGCGGAAGCAGCCTCCAAAGAAACCATCAAGAAAACCACCAAGCCCTGTCCCCGC
TGCCATGTACCAGTGGAAAAAAATGGAGGCTGCATGCACATGAAGTGTCCGCAGCCCCAGTGCAGGCTCG
AGTGGTGCTGGAACTGTGGCTGCGAGTGGAACCGCGTCTGCATGGGGGACCACTGGTTCGACGTGTAG
