>Addgene plasmid #45876 | pEGFP-parkin W403A | addgene partial sequence | sequence record 66661 | EGFP-C 5'-CATGGTCCTGCTGGAGTTCGTG-3'
CGGCATGGACGAGCTGTACAAGTCCGGCCGGACTCAGATCTCGAGCTCAAGCTTCGAATTCATGATAGTG
TTTGTCAGGTTCAACTCCAGCCATGGTTTCCCAGTGGAGGTCGATTCTGACACCAGCATCTTCCAGCTCA
AGGAGGTGGTTGCTAAGCGACAGGGGGTTCCGGCTGACCAGTTGCGTGTGATTTTCGCAGGGAAGGAGCT
GAGGAATGACTGGACTGTGCAGAATTGTGACCTGGATCAGCAGAGCATTGTTCACATTGTGCAGAGACCG
TGGAGAAAAGGTCAAGAAATGAATGCAACTGGAGGCGACGACCCCAGAAACGCGGCGGGAGGCTGTGAGC
GGGAGCCCCAGAGCTTGACTCGGGTGGACCTCAGCAGCTCAGTCCTCCCAGGAGACTCTGTGGGGCTGGC
TGTCATTCTGCACACTGACAGCAGGAAGGACTCACCACCAGCTGGAAGTCCAGCAGGTAGATCAATCTAC
AACAGCTTTTATGTGTATTGCAAAGGCCCCTGTCAAAGAGTGCAGCCGGGAAAACTCAGGGTACAGTGCA
GCACCTGCAGGCAGGCAACGCTCACCTTGACCCAGGGTCCATCTTGCTGGGATGATGTTTTAATTCCAAA
CCGGATGAGTGGTGAATGCCAATCCCCACACTGCCCTGGGACTAGTGCAGAAT
