>Addgene plasmid #45876 | pEGFP-parkin W403A | addgene partial sequence | sequence record 66663 | SV40-pA-R
AACAACAACAATTGCATTCATTTTATGTTTCAGGTTCAGGGGGAGGTGTGGGAGGTTTTTTAAAGCAAGT
AAAACCTCTACAAATGTGGTATGGCTGATTATGATCAGTTATCTAGATCCGGTGGATCCCGGGCCCGCGG
TACCGTCGACCTACACGTCGAACCAGTGGTCCCCCATGCAGACGCGGTTCCACTCGCAGCCACAGTTCCA
GCACCACTCGAGCCTGCACTGGGGCTGCGGACACTTCATGTGCATGCAGCCTCCATTTTTTTCCACTGGT
ACATGGCAGCGGGGACAGGGCTTGGTGGTTTTCTTGATGGTTTCTTTGGAGGCTGCTTCCGCACGAGCCT
GCTCGGCGGCTCTTTCATCGACTCTGTAGGCCTGAGTAGTTGTTCCTGAGGCTTCAAATACGGCACTGCA
CTCCCCTTCATGGTACGCTTCTTTACATTCCCGGCAGAAGGCAAACCCACAGCCCAGGCCATTGCCCCCT
TCGCAGGTGACTTTCCTCTGGTCAGGCTCCGGCAGCAGCCCCGCTCCACAGCCAGGGCGGGGGCATAACA
CGCCCCCCATCTGCAGGACACACTCCTCTGCACCATACTGCTGGTACCGGTTGTACTGCTCTTCTCCCAG
AATCCTGAAGTGATGGAGCTCTTTAATCAAGGAGTTGGGACAGCCAGCCACACAAGGCAGGGAGTAGCCA
AGTTGAGGGTCGTGAACAAACTGCCGATCATTGAGTCTTGTCACACAGTATAAGTGGAAACAGTCTAAGC
AAATCACGTGGCGGGAGTTGCACTGGAAAACCAGGACGGGGCTCCTGACGTCTGTGCACGTAATGCAAGT
GATGTTCCGACTATTTGTTGCGAT
