[The description below was written by a language model from this plasmid's Addgene catalogue record.]
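Description:
pEGFP-parkin W403A is a mammalian expression plasmid built on the pEGFP-C2 backbone (about 4.7 kb), giving a total construct of roughly 6.1 kb. It is maintained in E. coli as a high-copy plasmid under kanamycin selection. The record also lists a neomycin marker, so transfected mammalian cells can be selected with G418. In this backbone family a single resistance gene typically provides both functions, although no feature table is provided here to confirm the arrangement of elements.

The payload is the human Parkin coding sequence (PRKN, also known as PARK2; about 1.4 kb), inserted between EcoRI and SalI sites, both of which are preserved. It lies downstream of, and in frame with, the EGFP supplied by the backbone. Expression is driven by the CMV promoter, a strong constitutive promoter in most mammalian cell lines, and yields Parkin carrying an N-terminal EGFP tag. The fluorescent tag allows the protein's abundance and subcellular location to be followed by microscopy or detected with anti-GFP reagents.

The insert carries a W403A point mutation, replacing tryptophan 403 with alanine. Parkin is an E3 ubiquitin ligase linked to autosomal recessive juvenile parkinsonism. The associated publication concerns the Parkin structure and the mechanisms that activate its ligase activity, which suggests that this variant was made to test the contribution of that residue to regulation of the enzyme. The record itself does not state the functional effect of the mutation. The construct is suited to transient or stable expression of tagged mutant Parkin in cultured mammalian cells, typically for comparison with wild-type or other mutant versions.
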