Addgene plasmid #45876: pEGFP-parkin W403A
Depositing lab: Edward Fon. Publication: Structure of Parkin Reveals Mechanisms for Ubiquitin Ligase Activation. Trempe JF, Sauve V, Grenier K, Seirafi M, Tang MY, Menade M, Al-Abdul-Wahid S, Krett J, Wong K, Kozlov G, Nagar B, Fon EA, Gehring K. Science. 2013 May 9. 10.1126/science.1237908 PubMed 23661642.
Backbone
  Vector backbone: pEGFP-C2
  Backbone size w/o insert (bp): 4731
  Total vector size (bp): 6129
  Vector type: Mammalian Expression
  Selectable markers: Neomycin (select with G418)
Growth in bacteria
  Bacterial resistance: Kanamycin, 50 μg/mL
  Growth temperature: 37°C
  Growth strain: DH5alpha
  Copy number: High Copy
Gene/Insert
  Gene/Insert name: Parkin (alt name: PARK2)
  Species: H. sapiens (human)
  Insert size (bp): 1398
  Mutation: W403A mutation
  GenBank ID: NM_004562.2
  Entrez Gene: PRKN (a.k.a. AR-JP, LPRS2, PARK2, PDJ)
  Promoter: CMV
  Tag / fusion protein: EGFP (N terminal on backbone)
  Cloning method: Restriction Enzyme; 5′ cloning site EcoRI (not destroyed); 3′ cloning site SalI (not destroyed)
  Sequencing primers: 5′ EGFP_C_primer
Terms and licenses: Academic/Nonprofit Terms; Industry Terms: Not Available to Industry
How to cite: pEGFP-parkin W403A was a gift from Edward Fon (Addgene plasmid # 45876 ; http://n2t.net/addgene:45876 ; RRID:Addgene_45876)
